>Addgene plasmid #43341 | II-CTGG | depositor partial sequence | sequence record 58606 | II-CTGG sequence 426 bps
CGTCTCGCTTAACCCCAGAGCAGGTCGTGGCGATCGCAAGCCACGACGGAGGAAAGCAAGCCTTGGAAAC
AGTACAGAGGCTGTTGCCTGTGCTGTGCCAAGCGCACGGACTCACCCCAGAGCAGGTCGTGGCCATTGCC
TCGAATGGAGGGGGCAAACAGGCGTTGGAAACCGTACAACGATTGCTGCCGGTGCTGTGCCAAGCGCACG
GCCTCACCCCAGAGCAGGTCGTGGCAATCGCGAGCAATAACGGCGGAAAACAGGCTTTGGAAACGGTGCA
GAGGCTCCTTCCAGTGCTGTGCCAAGCGCACGGATTAACCCCAGAGCAGGTCGTGGCAATCGCGAGCAAT
AACGGCGGAAAACAGGCTTTGGAAACGGTGCAGAGGCTCCTTCCAGTGCTGTGCCAAGCGCACGGGCTCA
GAGACG
