>Addgene plasmid #43341 | II-CTGG | addgene partial sequence | sequence record 61834 | M13-F20 5'-TGTAAAACGACGGCCAGT-3'
TTGGGCGATTGGGCCCTCTAGATGCATGCTCGAGCGGCCGCCAGTGTGATGGATATCTGCAGAATTCGCC
CTTATATAGATGCCGTCCTAGCGCGTCTCGCTTAACCCCAGAGCAGGTCGTGGCGATCGCAAGCCACGAC
GGAGGAAAGCAAGCCTTGGAAACAGTACAGAGGCTGTTGCCTGTGCTGTGCCAAGCGCACGGACTCACCC
CAGAGCAGGTCGTGGCCATTGCCTCGAATGGAGGGGGCAAACAGGCGTTGGAAACCGTACAACGATTGCT
GCCGGTGCTGTGCCAAGCGCACGGCCTCACCCCAGAGCAGGTCGTGGCAATCGCGAGCAATAACGGCGGA
AAACAGGCTTTGGAAACGGTGCAGAGGCTCCTTCCAGTGCTGTGCCAAGCGCACGGATTAACCCCAGAGC
AGGTCGTGGCAATCGCGAGCAATAACGGCGGAAAACAGGCTTTGGAAACGGTGCAGAGGCTCCTTCCAGT
GCTGTGCCAAGCGCACGGGCTCAGAGACGTGGGCACAGGAAAGATACTTAAGGGCGAATTCCAGCACACT
GGCGGCCGTTACTAGTGGATCCGAGCTCGGTACCAAGCTTGGCGTAATCATGGTCATAGCTGTTTCCTGT
GTGAAATTGTTATCCGCTCACAATTCCACACAACATACGAGCCGGAAGCATAAAGTGTAAAGCCTGGGGT
GCCTAATGAGTGAGCTAACTCACATTAATTGCGTTGCGCTCACTGCCCGCTTTCCAGTCGGGAAACCTGT
CGTGCCAGCTGCATTAATGAATCGGCCAACGCGCGGGGAGAGGCGGTTTGCGTATTGGGCGCTCTTCCGC
TTCCTCGCTCACTGACTCGCTGCGCTCGGTCGTTCGGCTGCGGCGAGCGGTATCAGCTCACTCAAAGGCG
GTAATACGGTTATCCACAGAATCAGGGGATA
