[The description below was written by a language model from this plasmid's Addgene catalogue record.]
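Description:
II-CTGG is a bacterial cloning plasmid built on the commercial pCRII-TOPO backbone (about 4 kb without insert), into which a 426 bp synthetic fragment was introduced by TOPO cloning. It is a high-copy plasmid maintained in E. coli, and the record lists both ampicillin and kanamycin resistance, consistent with the dual-marker design of this backbone. The insert lies between T7 and M13-reverse priming sites, which are the sequencing primers listed for verifying it. No feature table is supplied, so the individual elements of the backbone and the internal organisation of the insert cannot be described beyond these catalogue fields.

The record does not spell out what the insert encodes, giving only its name, synthetic origin and size. The associated publication describes a TALEN genome-editing system for generating human stem cell-based disease models. In that context, the name and insert length suggest a pre-assembled block of TALE repeat modules. The "CTGG" would name the four DNA bases the block recognises, and the "II" would mark its position in a hierarchical assembly of a longer repeat array. This interpretation is an inference from the name, insert size and publication title rather than something stated in the record.

On that reading, the plasmid would be one member of a library of storage clones, a source of a defined fragment to be excised or amplified and joined with other modules to build custom TALENs. It would not be an expression construct itself, and the record lists no promoter driving the insert, no tag and no mammalian selection marker. The plasmid is available to academic and nonprofit users only.
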