Addgene plasmid #43341: II-CTGG
Depositing lab: Chad Cowan & Kiran Musunuru. Depositing organization: Harvard University. Publication: A TALEN Genome-Editing System for Generating Human Stem Cell-Based Disease Models. Ding Q, Lee YK, Schaefer EA, Peters DT, Veres A, Kim K, Kuperwasser N, Motola DL, Meissner TB, Hendriks WT, Trevisan M, Gupta RM, Moisan A, Banks E, Friesen M, Schinzel RT, Xia F, Tang A, Xia Y, Figueroa E, Wann A, Ahfeldt T, Daheron L, Zhang F, Rubin LL, Peng LF, Chung RT, Musunuru K, Cowan CA. Cell Stem Cell. 2012 Dec 12. pii: S1934-5909(12)00645-5. doi: 10.1016/j.stem.2012.11.011. PubMed 23246482.
Backbone
  Vector backbone: pCRII-TOPO
  Backbone manufacturer: Invitrogen
  Backbone size w/o insert (bp): 3973
  Vector type: Bacterial Cloning
Growth in bacteria
  Bacterial resistance: Ampicillin and Kanamycin, 100 & 50 μg/mL
  Growth temperature: 37°C
  Growth strain: Top10
  Copy number: High Copy
Gene/Insert
  Gene/Insert name: II-CTGG
  Species: Synthetic
  Insert size (bp): 426
  Cloning method: TOPO Cloning
  Sequencing primers: 5′ T7; 3′ M13-rev
Terms and licenses: Academic/Nonprofit Terms; Industry Terms: Not Available to Industry
How to cite: II-CTGG was a gift from Chad Cowan & Kiran Musunuru (Addgene plasmid # 43341 ; http://n2t.net/addgene:43341 ; RRID:Addgene_43341)
